Addgene plasmid #118889: pOCC254
Purpose: shuttle vector for baculovirus production, using FlashBac bacmid; for recombinant protein with N-terminal HIS6-MBP tag, cleavable with 3C, and N-terminal mCherry, cleavable with TEV
Depositing lab: Marc Bickle & PEPC MPI CBG. Depositing organization: Max Planck Institute of Molecular Cell Biology and Genetics. Publication: FlexiBAC: a versatile, open-source baculovirus vector system for protein expression, secretion, and proteolytic processing. Lemaitre RP, Bogdanova A, Borgonovo B, Woodruff JB, Drechsel DN. BMC Biotechnol. 2019 Mar 29;19(1):20. doi: 10.1186/s12896-019-0512-z. PubMed 30925874.
Backbone
  Vector backbone: pOET1
  Backbone size w/o insert (bp): 4900
  Vector type: Insect Expression
Growth in bacteria
  Bacterial resistance: Ampicillin, 100 μg/mL
  Growth temperature: 37°C
  Growth strain: DB3.1
  Copy number: High Copy
Gene/Insert
  Gene/Insert name: NcoI-HIS6-MBP-3C-mCherry-TEV-NotI-ccdB-AscI-stop-HindIII cassette
  Promoter: polH
  Tag / fusion protein: HIS6-MBP, cleavable with 3C protease; mCherry, cleavable with TEV protease (N terminal on backbone)
  Cloning method: Restriction Enzyme; 5′ cloning site NotI (unknown if destroyed); 3′ cloning site AscI (unknown if destroyed)
Terms and licenses: Academic/Nonprofit Terms; Industry Terms: Not Available to Industry
How to cite: pOCC254 was a gift from Marc Bickle & PEPC MPI CBG (Addgene plasmid # 118889 ; http://n2t.net/addgene:118889 ; RRID:Addgene_118889)
