[The description below was written by a language model from this plasmid's Addgene catalogue record and pLannotate feature annotations shown in this document.]
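Description:
pOCC254 is a baculovirus transfer (shuttle) vector built on the pOET1 backbone for insect-cell protein expression. It is designed to recombine with a FlashBac bacmid to generate recombinant baculovirus. In E. coli it replicates from a high-copy ColE1/pUC-type origin and is selected with ampicillin through the bla gene. Because it carries the toxic ccdB gene, it is propagated in the ccdB-tolerant strain DB3.1. The annotated AcMNPV sequences around the expression cassette, LEF-2 and ORF603 upstream and the polyhedrin 3' UTR region downstream, are the kind of flanking viral sequence that transfer vectors use as homology arms for recombination into the polyhedrin locus. Short lacI, RSF ori, M13 ori and lacZα fragments and a T7 promoter are also annotated and appear to be backbone remnants.

The payload is an empty acceptor cassette driven by the very late polyhedrin (polH) promoter. It encodes, in order, a His6 tag, signal-sequence-less maltose binding protein, a 3C protease site, mCherry and a TEV protease site. These are followed by a NotI–ccdB–AscI stuffer, a stop codon and an SV40 polyadenylation signal. A gene of interest is inserted between NotI and AscI, displacing ccdB, so that non-recombinant parental plasmids are counter-selected in standard E. coli strains. The resulting fusion protein has an N-terminal His6-MBP module for affinity purification and improved solubility, which 3C protease removes. It also has a red fluorescent mCherry tag for following expression, which TEV can remove separately. No target gene is present in the deposited plasmid.

The two sequence records (7,293 and 7,294 nt) show the same 18 features in the same order and differ only in their start coordinate and by a single nucleotide.
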