Features (pLannotate 1.2.2; 18 found; start..end, strand, type, name):
     79..170     +  promoter       polyhedrin promoter: polh from Autographa californica; promoter for the baculovirus polyhedrin gene
    230..247     +  CDS            7xHis (fragment): 6xHis affinity tag
    260..1360    +  CDS            MBP: maltose binding protein from E. coli; malE (mutated); This version of the gene does not encode a signal sequence, so MBP will remain in the cytosol.
   1439..2146    +  CDS            mCherry: mCherry is a basic (constitutively fluorescent) red fluorescent protein published in 2004, derived from Discosoma sp.. It is reported to be a very rapidly-maturing monomer with low acid sensitivity.
   2282..2584    +  CDS            ccdB: CCDB_ECOLI - Also known as G, letB, letD. Experimental evidence at protein level: Swiss-Prot protein existence level 1. Toxic component of a type II toxin-antitoxin (TA) system, functioning in plasmid maintainence. Responsible for the post- segregational killing (PSK) of plasmid-free cells, also referred to as a plasmid addiction system. Half-life of over 2 hours. Cell killing by CcdB is accompanied by filamentation, defects in chromosome and plasmid segregation, defects in cell division, formation of anucleate cells, decreased DNA synthesis and plasmid loss. Interferes with the activity of DN
   2654..2737    +  CDS            large T antigen (fragment): large T antigen from SV40 (simian virus 40)
   2760..2894    +  polyA_signal   SV40 poly(A) signal: SV40 polyadenylation signal
   2967..3339    +  3'UTR          polyhedrin 3' UTR: 3' UTR from the Autographa californica nucleopolyhedrovirus polyhedrin gene (Suzuki et al., 2006)
   3599..3646    -  CDS            lacI (fragment): lac repressor; lacI; The lac repressor binds to the lac operator to inhibit transcription in E. coli. This inhibition can be relieved by adding lactose or isopropyl-β-D-thiogalactopyranoside (IPTG).
   3683..3723    -  rep_origin     RSF ori (fragment): Plasmids containing the RSF 1030 origin of replication can be propagated in E. coli cells that contain additional plasmids with compatible origins.
   3801..4389    -  rep_origin     ori: high-copy-number ColE1/pMB1/pBR322/pUC origin of replication
   4560..5420    -  CDS            AmpR: β-lactamase; bla; confers resistance to ampicillin, carbenicillin, and related antibiotics
   5422..5526    -  promoter       AmpR promoter: bla
   5552..5683    -  rep_origin     M13 ori (fragment): M13 bacteriophage origin of replication; arrow indicates direction of (+) strand synthesis
   5704..5860    -  CDS            lacZα (fragment): LacZα fragment of β-galactosidase; lacZ fragment
   5869..5887    +  promoter       T7 promoter: promoter for bacteriophage T7 RNA polymerase
   5990..6619    +  CDS            LEF-2: LEF2_NPVAC - Experimental evidence at protein level: Swiss-Prot protein existence level 1. Plays an essential role in viral DNA replication. Does not seem to participate in the initiation step but is rather important for the amplification of DNA. Also required for expression from the vp39 and polh promoters. From Autographa californica nuclear polyhedrosis virus (AcMNPV).
   6660..7265    +  CDS            ORF603: baculovirus ORF603 protein
>Addgene plasmid #118889 | pOCC254 | depositor full sequence | sequence record 224679 | Full Sequence
AGCTGCCACCATTTTGTTCGCCCAGGACTCTAGCTATAGTTCTAGTGGTTGGCTACGTATACTCCGGAAT
ATTAATAGATCATGGAGATAATTAAAATGATAACCATCTCGCAAATAAATAAGTATTTTACTGTTTTCGT
AACAGTTTTGTAATAAAAAAACCTATAAATATTCCGGATTATTCATACCGTCCCACCATCGGGCGCGGAT
CGCCACCATGGGCAGCAGCCATCACCATCACCATCACAGCAGCGGCAGAATGAAAATCGAAGAAGGTAAA
CTGGTAATCTGGATTAACGGCGATAAAGGCTATAACGGTCTCGCTGAAGTCGGTAAGAAATTCGAGAAAG
ATACCGGAATTAAAGTCACCGTTGAGCATCCGGATAAACTGGAAGAGAAATTCCCACAGGTTGCGGCAAC
TGGCGATGGCCCTGACATTATCTTCTGGGCACACGACCGCTTTGGTGGCTACGCTCAATCTGGCCTGTTG
GCTGAAATCACCCCGGACAAAGCGTTCCAGGACAAGCTGTATCCGTTTACCTGGGATGCCGTACGTTACA
ACGGCAAGCTGATTGCTTACCCGATCGCTGTTGAAGCGTTATCGCTGATTTATAACAAAGATCTGCTGCC
GAACCCGCCAAAAACCTGGGAAGAGATCCCGGCGCTGGATAAAGAACTGAAAGCGAAAGGTAAGAGCGCG
CTGATGTTCAACCTGCAAGAACCGTACTTCACCTGGCCGCTGATTGCTGCTGACGGGGGTTATGCGTTCA
AGTATGAAAACGGCAAGTACGACATTAAAGACGTGGGCGTGGATAACGCTGGCGCGAAAGCGGGTCTGAC
CTTCCTGGTTGACCTGATTAAAAACAAACACATGAATGCAGACACCGATTACTCCATCGCAGAAGCTGCC
TTTAATAAAGGCGAAACAGCGATGACCATCAACGGCCCGTGGGCATGGTCCAACATCGACACCAGCAAAG
TGAATTATGGTGTAACGGTACTGCCGACCTTCAAGGGTCAACCATCCAAACCGTTCGTTGGCGTGCTGAG
CGCAGGTATTAACGCCGCCAGTCCGAACAAAGAGCTGGCAAAAGAGTTCCTCGAAAACTATCTGCTGACT
GATGAAGGTCTGGAAGCGGTTAATAAAGACAAACCGCTGGGTGCCGTAGCGCTGAAGTCTTACGAGGAAG
AGTTGGTGAAAGATCCGCGTATTGCCGCCACTATGGAAAACGCCCAGAAAGGTGAAATCATGCCGAACAT
CCCGCAGATGTCCGCTTTCTGGTATGCCGTGCGTACTGCGGTGATCAACGCCGCCAGCGGTCGTCAGACT
GTCGATGAAGCCCTGAAAGACGCGCAGACTAATTCGAGCTCGAACAACAACAACAATAACAATAACAACA
ACAGCAGCGGCAGACTGGAAGTTCTGTTCCAGGGGCCGATGGTGAGCAAGGGCGAGGAGGATAACATGGC
CATCATCAAGGAGTTCATGCGCTTCAAGGTGCACATGGAGGGCTCCGTGAACGGCCACGAGTTCGAGATC
GAGGGCGAGGGCGAGGGCCGCCCCTACGAGGGCACCCAGACCGCCAAGCTGAAGGTGACCAAGGGTGGCC
CCCTGCCCTTCGCCTGGGACATCCTGTCCCCTCAGTTCATGTACGGCTCCAAGGCCTACGTGAAGCACCC
CGCCGACATCCCCGACTACTTGAAGCTGTCCTTCCCCGAGGGCTTCAAGTGGGAGCGCGTGATGAACTTC
GAGGACGGCGGCGTGGTGACCGTGACCCAGGACTCCTCCCTGCAGGACGGCGAGTTCATCTACAAGGTGA
AGCTGCGCGGCACCAACTTCCCCTCCGACGGCCCCGTAATGCAGAAGAAGACGATGGGCTGGGAGGCCTC
CTCCGAGCGGATGTACCCCGAGGACGGCGCCCTGAAGGGCGAGATCAAGCAGAGGCTGAAGCTGAAGGAC
GGCGGCCACTACGACGCTGAGGTCAAGACCACCTACAAGGCCAAGAAGCCCGTGCAGCTGCCCGGCGCCT
ACAACGTCAACATCAAGTTGGACATCACCTCCCACAACGAGGACTACACCATCGTGGAACAGTACGAACG
CGCCGAGGGCCGCCACTCCACCGGCGGCATGGACGAGCTGTACAAGGGATCCGAAAACTTGTATTTCCAG
GGCGCGGCCGCAAGCGCTATGGCCACAACCTGTTACATTGCACAAGATAAAAATATATCATCACGAACAG
TAAAACTGTCTGCTTACATAAACAGTAATACAAGGGGTGTTATGCAGTTTAAGGTTTACACCTATAAAAG
AGAGAGCCGTTATCGTCTGTTTGTGGATGTACAGAGTGATATTATTGACACGCCCGGGCGACGGATGGTG
ATCCCCCTGGCCAGTGCCCGTCTGCTGTCAGATAAAGTCTCCCGTGAACTTTACCCGGTGGTGCATATCG
GGGATGAAAGCTGGCGCATGATGACCACCGATATGGCCAGTGTGCCGGTCTCCGTTATCGGGGAAGAAGT
GGCTGATCTCAGCCACCGCGAAAATGACATCAAAAACGCCATTAACCTGATGTTCTGGGGAATATAAATG
TCAGGCTCCCTTATACACAGCCAGTGGCGCGCCGTAATAGAAGCTTGTCGAGAAGTACTAGAGGATCATA
ATCAGCCATACCACATTTGTAGAGGTTTTACTTGCTTTAAAAAACCTCCCACACCTCCCCCTGAACCTGA
AACATAAAATGAATGCAATTGTTGTTGTTAACTTGTTTATTGCAGCTTATAATGGTTACAAATAAAGCAA
TAGCATCACAAATTTCACAAATAAAGCATTTTTTTCACTGCATTCTAGTTGTGGTTTGTCCAAACTCATC
AATGTATCTTATCATGTCTGGATCTGATCACTGCTTGAGCCTAGGAGATCCGAACCAGATAAGTGAAAGC
CTGCATCCGCAGATCTTAATTAATAAAACACGATACATTGTTATTAGTACATTTATTAAGCGCTAGATTC
TGTGCGTTGTTGATTTACAGACAATTGTTGTACGTATTTTAATAATTCATTAAATTTATAATCTTTAGGG
TGGTATGTTAGAGCGAAAATCAAATGATTTTCAGCGTCTTTATATCTGAATTTAAATATTAAATCCTCAA
TAGATTTGTAAAATAGGTTTCGATTAGTTTCAAACAAGGGTTGTTTTTCCGAACCGATGGCTGGACTATC
TAATGGATTTTCGCTCAACGCCACAAAACTTGCCAAATCTTGTAGCAGCAATCTAGCTTTGTCGATATTC
GTTTGTGTTTTGTTTTGTAATAAAGGTTCGACGTCGTTCAAAATATTATGCGCTTTTGTATTTCTTTCAT
CACTGTCGTTAGTGTACAATTGACTCGACGTAAACACGTTAAATAACGCTTGGACATATTTAACATCGGG
CGTGTTAGCTTTATTAGGCCGATTATCGTCGTCGTCCCAACCCTCGTCGTTAGAAGTTGCTTCCGAAGAC
GATTTTGCCATAGCCACACGACGCCTATTAATTGTGTCGGCTAACACGTCCGCGATCAAATTTGTAGTTG
AGCTTTTTGGGCCTCATGGGCCTTCCGCTCACTGCCCGCTTTCCAGTCGGGAAACCTGTCGTGCCAGCTG
CATTAACATGGTCATAGCTGTTTCCTTGCGTATTGGGCGCTCTCCGCTTCCTCGCTCACTGACTCGCTGC
GCTCGGTCGTTCGGGTAAAGCCTGGGGTGCCTAATGAGCAAAAGGCCAGCAAAAGGCCAGGAACCGTAAA
AAGGCCGCGTTGCTGGCGTTTTTCCATAGGCTCCGCCCCCCTGACGAGCATCACAAAAATCGACGCTCAA
GTCAGAGGTGGCGAAACCCGACAGGACTATAAAGATACCAGGCGTTTCCCCCTGGAAGCTCCCTCGTGCG
CTCTCCTGTTCCGACCCTGCCGCTTACCGGATACCTGTCCGCCTTTCTCCCTTCGGGAAGCGTGGCGCTT
TCTCATAGCTCACGCTGTAGGTATCTCAGTTCGGTGTAGGTCGTTCGCTCCAAGCTGGGCTGTGTGCACG
AACCCCCCGTTCAGCCCGACCGCTGCGCCTTATCCGGTAACTATCGTCTTGAGTCCAACCCGGTAAGACA
CGACTTATCGCCACTGGCAGCAGCCACTGGTAACAGGATTAGCAGAGCGAGGTATGTAGGCGGTGCTACA
GAGTTCTTGAAGTGGTGGCCTAACTACGGCTACACTAGAAGAACAGTATTTGGTATCTGCGCTCTGCTGA
AGCCAGTTACCTTCGGAAAAAGAGTTGGTAGCTCTTGATCCGGCAAACAAACCACCGCTGGTAGCGGTGG
TTTTTTTGTTTGCAAGCAGCAGATTACGCGCAGAAAAAAAGGATCTCAAGAAGATCCTTTGATCTTTTCT
ACGGGGTCTGACGCTCAGTGGAACGAAAACTCACGTTAAGGGATTTTGGTCATGAGATTATCAAAAAGGA
TCTTCACCTAGATCCTTTTAAATTAAAAATGAAGTTTTAAATCAATCTAAAGTATATATGAGTAAACTTG
GTCTGACAGTTACCAATGCTTAATCAGTGAGGCACCTATCTCAGCGATCTGTCTATTTCGTTCATCCATA
GTTGCCTGACTCCCCGTCGTGTAGATAACTACGATACGGGAGGGCTTACCATCTGGCCCCAGTGCTGCAA
TGATACCGCGAGACCCACGCTCACCGGCTCCAGATTTATCAGCAATAAACCAGCCAGCCGGAAGGGCCGA
GCGCAGAAGTGGTCCTGCAACTTTATCCGCCTCCATCCAGTCTATTAATTGTTGCCGGGAAGCTAGAGTA
AGTAGTTCGCCAGTTAATAGTTTGCGCAACGTTGTTGCCATTGCTGCAGGCATCGTGGTGTCACGCTCGT
CGTTTGGTATGGCTTCATTCAGCTCCGGTTCCCAACGATCAAGGCGAGTTACATGATCCCCCATGTTGTG
CAAAAAAGCGGTTAGCTCCTTCGGTCCTCCGATCGTTGTCAGAAGTAAGTTGGCCGCAGTGTTATCACTC
ATGGTTATGGCAGCACTGCATAATTCTCTTACTGTCATGCCATCCGTAAGATGCTTTTCTGTGACTGGTG
AGTACTCAACCAAGTCATTCTGAGAATAGTGTATGCGGCGACCGAGTTGCTCTTGCCCGGCGTCAACACG
GGATAATACCGCGCCACATAGCAGAACTTTAAAAGTGCTCATCATTGGAAAACGTTCTTCGGGGCGAAAA
CTCTCAAGGATCTTACCGCTGTTGAGATCCAGTTCGATGTAACCCACTCGTGCACCCAACTGATCTTCAG
CATCTTTTACTTTCACCAGCGTTTCTGGGTGAGCAAAAACAGGAAGGCAAAATGCCGCAAAAAAGGGAAT
AAGGGCGACACGGAAATGTTGAATACTCATTACTCTTCCTTTTTCAATATTATTGAAGCATTTATCAGGG
TTATTGTCTCATGAGCGGATACATATTTGAATGTATTTAGAAAAATAAACAAATAGGGGTTCCGCGCACA
TTTCCCCGAAAAGTGCCACCTAAATTGTAAGCGTTAATATTTTGTTAAAATTCGCGTTAAATTTTTGTTA
AATCAGCTCATTTTTTAACCAATAGGCCGAAATCGGCAAAATCCCTTATAAATCAAAAGAATAGACCGAG
ATAGGGTTGAGTGGCCGCTACAGGGCGCTCCCATTCGCCATTCAGGCTGCGCAACTGTTGGGAAGGGCGT
TTCGGTGCGGGCCTCTTCGCTATTACGCCAGCTGGCGAAAGGGGGATGTGCTGCAAGGCGATTAAGTTGG
GTAACGCCAGGGTTTTCCCAGTCACGACGTTGTAAAACGACGGCCAGTGAGCGCGACGTAATACGACTCA
CTATAGGGCGAATTGGCGGAAGGCCGTCAAGGCCGTGACGTTAAAACTATTAAGCCATCCAATCGACCGT
TAGTCGAATCAGGACCGCTGGTGCGAGAAGCCGCGAAGTATGGCGAATGCATCGTATAACGTGTGGAGTC
CGCTCATTAGAGCGTCATGTTTAGACAAGAAAGCTACATATTTAATTGATCCCGATGATTTTATTGATAA
ATTGACCCTAACTCCATACACGGTATTCTACAATGGCGGGGTTTTGGTCAAAATTTCCGGACTGCGATTG
TACATGCTGTTAACGGCTCCGCCCACTATTAATGAAATTAAAAATTCCAATTTTAAAAAACGCAGCAAGA
GAAACATTTGTATGAAAGAATGCGTAGAAGGAAAGAAAAATGTCGTGGACATGCTGAACAACAAGATTAA
TATGCCTCCGTGTATAAAAAAAATATTGAACGATTTGAAAGAAAACAATGTACCGCGCGGCGGTATGTAC
AGGAAGAGGTTTATACTAAACTGTTACATTGCAAACGTGGTTTCGTGTGCCAAGTGTGAAAACCGATGTT
TAATCAAGGCTCTGACGCATTTCTACAACCACGACTCCAAGTGTGTGGGTGAAGTCATGCATCTTTTAAT
CAAATCCCAAGATGTGTATAAACCACCAAACTGCCAAAAAATGAAAACTGTGGACAAGCTCTGTCCGTTT
GCTGGCAACTGCAAGGGTCTCAATCCTATTTGTAATTATTGAATAATAAAACAATTATAAATGCTAAATT
TGTTTTTTATTAACGATACAAACCAAACGCAACAAGAACATTTGTAGTATTATCTATAATTGAAAACGCG
TAGTTATAATCGCTGAGGTAATATTTAAAATCATTTTCAAATGATTCACAGTTAATTTGCGACAATATAA
TTTTATTTTCACATAAACTAGACGCCTTGTCGTCTTCTTCTTCGTATTCCTTCTCTTTTTCATTTTTCTC
CTCATAAAAATTAACATAGTTATTATCGTATCCATATATGTATCTATCGTATAGAGTAAATTTTTTGTTG
TCATAAATATATATGTCTTTTTTAATGGGGTGTATAGTACCGCTGCGCATAGTTTTTCTGTAATTTACAA
CAGTGCTATTTTCTGGTAGTTCTTCGGAGTGTGTTGCTTTAATTATTAAATTTATATAATCAATGAATTT
GGGATCGTCGGTTTTGTACAATATGTTGCCGGCATAGTACGCAGCTTCTTCTAGTTCAATTACACCATTT
TTTAGCAGCACCGGATTAACATAACTTTCCAAAATGTTGTACGAACCGTTAAACAAAAACAGTTCACCTC
CCTTTTCTATACTATTGTCTGCGAGCAGTTGTTTGTTGTTAAAAATAACAGCCATTGTAATGAGACGCAC
AAACTAATATCACA
