Features (pLannotate 1.2.2; 18 found; start..end, strand, type, name):
     60..77      +  CDS            7xHis (fragment): 6xHis affinity tag
     90..1190    +  CDS            MBP: maltose binding protein from E. coli; malE (mutated); This version of the gene does not encode a signal sequence, so MBP will remain in the cytosol.
   1269..1976    +  CDS            mCherry: mCherry is a basic (constitutively fluorescent) red fluorescent protein published in 2004, derived from Discosoma sp.. It is reported to be a very rapidly-maturing monomer with low acid sensitivity.
   2112..2414    +  CDS            ccdB: CCDB_ECOLI - Also known as G, letB, letD. Experimental evidence at protein level: Swiss-Prot protein existence level 1. Toxic component of a type II toxin-antitoxin (TA) system, functioning in plasmid maintainence. Responsible for the post- segregational killing (PSK) of plasmid-free cells, also referred to as a plasmid addiction system. Half-life of over 2 hours. Cell killing by CcdB is accompanied by filamentation, defects in chromosome and plasmid segregation, defects in cell division, formation of anucleate cells, decreased DNA synthesis and plasmid loss. Interferes with the activity of DN
   2484..2567    +  CDS            large T antigen (fragment): large T antigen from SV40 (simian virus 40)
   2590..2724    +  polyA_signal   SV40 poly(A) signal: SV40 polyadenylation signal
   2797..3169    +  3'UTR          polyhedrin 3' UTR: 3' UTR from the Autographa californica nucleopolyhedrovirus polyhedrin gene (Suzuki et al., 2006)
   3429..3476    -  CDS            lacI (fragment): lac repressor; lacI; The lac repressor binds to the lac operator to inhibit transcription in E. coli. This inhibition can be relieved by adding lactose or isopropyl-β-D-thiogalactopyranoside (IPTG).
   3513..3553    -  rep_origin     RSF ori (fragment): Plasmids containing the RSF 1030 origin of replication can be propagated in E. coli cells that contain additional plasmids with compatible origins.
   3631..4219    -  rep_origin     ori: high-copy-number ColE1/pMB1/pBR322/pUC origin of replication
   4390..5250    -  CDS            AmpR: β-lactamase; bla; confers resistance to ampicillin, carbenicillin, and related antibiotics
   5251..5355    -  promoter       AmpR promoter: bla
   5381..5512    -  rep_origin     M13 ori (fragment): M13 bacteriophage origin of replication; arrow indicates direction of (+) strand synthesis
   5533..5689    -  CDS            lacZα (fragment): LacZα fragment of β-galactosidase; lacZ fragment
   5698..5716    +  promoter       T7 promoter: promoter for bacteriophage T7 RNA polymerase
   5819..6448    +  CDS            LEF-2: LEF2_NPVAC - Experimental evidence at protein level: Swiss-Prot protein existence level 1. Plays an essential role in viral DNA replication. Does not seem to participate in the initiation step but is rather important for the amplification of DNA. Also required for expression from the vp39 and polh promoters. From Autographa californica nuclear polyhedrosis virus (AcMNPV).
   6489..7094    +  CDS            ORF603: baculovirus ORF603 protein
   7202..7293    +  promoter       polyhedrin promoter: polh from Autographa californica; promoter for the baculovirus polyhedrin gene
>Addgene plasmid #118889 | pOCC254 | addgene full sequence | sequence record 232286 | Addgene NGS Result
ATTCCGGATTATTCATACCGTCCCACCATCGGGCGCGGATCGCCACCATGGGCAGCAGCCATCACCATCA
CCATCACAGCAGCGGCAGAATGAAAATCGAAGAAGGTAAACTGGTAATCTGGATTAACGGCGATAAAGGC
TATAACGGTCTCGCTGAAGTCGGTAAGAAATTCGAGAAAGATACCGGAATTAAAGTCACCGTTGAGCATC
CGGATAAACTGGAAGAGAAATTCCCACAGGTTGCGGCAACTGGCGATGGCCCTGACATTATCTTCTGGGC
ACACGACCGCTTTGGTGGCTACGCTCAATCTGGCCTGTTGGCTGAAATCACCCCGGACAAAGCGTTCCAG
GACAAGCTGTATCCGTTTACCTGGGATGCCGTACGTTACAACGGCAAGCTGATTGCTTACCCGATCGCTG
TTGAAGCGTTATCGCTGATTTATAACAAAGATCTGCTGCCGAACCCGCCAAAAACCTGGGAAGAGATCCC
GGCGCTGGATAAAGAACTGAAAGCGAAAGGTAAGAGCGCGCTGATGTTCAACCTGCAAGAACCGTACTTC
ACCTGGCCGCTGATTGCTGCTGACGGGGGTTATGCGTTCAAGTATGAAAACGGCAAGTACGACATTAAAG
ACGTGGGCGTGGATAACGCTGGCGCGAAAGCGGGTCTGACCTTCCTGGTTGACCTGATTAAAAACAAACA
CATGAATGCAGACACCGATTACTCCATCGCAGAAGCTGCCTTTAATAAAGGCGAAACAGCGATGACCATC
AACGGCCCGTGGGCATGGTCCAACATCGACACCAGCAAAGTGAATTATGGTGTAACGGTACTGCCGACCT
TCAAGGGTCAACCATCCAAACCGTTCGTTGGCGTGCTGAGCGCAGGTATTAACGCCGCCAGTCCGAACAA
AGAGCTGGCAAAAGAGTTCCTCGAAAACTATCTGCTGACTGATGAAGGTCTGGAAGCGGTTAATAAAGAC
AAACCGCTGGGTGCCGTAGCGCTGAAGTCTTACGAGGAAGAGTTGGTGAAAGATCCGCGTATTGCCGCCA
CTATGGAAAACGCCCAGAAAGGTGAAATCATGCCGAACATCCCGCAGATGTCCGCTTTCTGGTATGCCGT
GCGTACTGCGGTGATCAACGCCGCCAGCGGTCGTCAGACTGTCGATGAAGCCCTGAAAGACGCGCAGACT
AATTCGAGCTCGAACAACAACAACAATAACAATAACAACAACAGCAGCGGCAGACTGGAAGTTCTGTTCC
AGGGGCCGATGGTGAGCAAGGGCGAGGAGGATAACATGGCCATCATCAAGGAGTTCATGCGCTTCAAGGT
GCACATGGAGGGCTCCGTGAACGGCCACGAGTTCGAGATCGAGGGCGAGGGCGAGGGCCGCCCCTACGAG
GGCACCCAGACCGCCAAGCTGAAGGTGACCAAGGGTGGCCCCCTGCCCTTCGCCTGGGACATCCTGTCCC
CTCAGTTCATGTACGGCTCCAAGGCCTACGTGAAGCACCCCGCCGACATCCCCGACTACTTGAAGCTGTC
CTTCCCCGAGGGCTTCAAGTGGGAGCGCGTGATGAACTTCGAGGACGGCGGCGTGGTGACCGTGACCCAG
GACTCCTCCCTGCAGGACGGCGAGTTCATCTACAAGGTGAAGCTGCGCGGCACCAACTTCCCCTCCGACG
GCCCCGTAATGCAGAAGAAGACGATGGGCTGGGAGGCCTCCTCCGAGCGGATGTACCCCGAGGACGGCGC
CCTGAAGGGCGAGATCAAGCAGAGGCTGAAGCTGAAGGACGGCGGCCACTACGACGCTGAGGTCAAGACC
ACCTACAAGGCCAAGAAGCCCGTGCAGCTGCCCGGCGCCTACAACGTCAACATCAAGTTGGACATCACCT
CCCACAACGAGGACTACACCATCGTGGAACAGTACGAACGCGCCGAGGGCCGCCACTCCACCGGCGGCAT
GGACGAGCTGTACAAGGGATCCGAAAACTTGTATTTCCAGGGCGCGGCCGCAAGCGCTATGGCCACAACC
TGTTACATTGCACAAGATAAAAATATATCATCACGAACAGTAAAACTGTCTGCTTACATAAACAGTAATA
CAAGGGGTGTTATGCAGTTTAAGGTTTACACCTATAAAAGAGAGAGCCGTTATCGTCTGTTTGTGGATGT
ACAGAGTGATATTATTGACACGCCCGGGCGACGGATGGTGATCCCCCTGGCCAGTGCCCGTCTGCTGTCA
GATAAAGTCTCCCGTGAACTTTACCCGGTGGTGCATATCGGGGATGAAAGCTGGCGCATGATGACCACCG
ATATGGCCAGTGTGCCGGTCTCCGTTATCGGGGAAGAAGTGGCTGATCTCAGCCACCGCGAAAATGACAT
CAAAAACGCCATTAACCTGATGTTCTGGGGAATATAAATGTCAGGCTCCCTTATACACAGCCAGTGGCGC
GCCGTAATAGAAGCTTGTCGAGAAGTACTAGAGGATCATAATCAGCCATACCACATTTGTAGAGGTTTTA
CTTGCTTTAAAAAACCTCCCACACCTCCCCCTGAACCTGAAACATAAAATGAATGCAATTGTTGTTGTTA
ACTTGTTTATTGCAGCTTATAATGGTTACAAATAAAGCAATAGCATCACAAATTTCACAAATAAAGCATT
TTTTTCACTGCATTCTAGTTGTGGTTTGTCCAAACTCATCAATGTATCTTATCATGTCTGGATCTGATCA
CTGCTTGAGCCTAGGAGATCCGAACCAGATAAGTGAAAGCCTGCATCCGCAGATCTTAATTAATAAAACA
CGATACATTGTTATTAGTACATTTATTAAGCGCTAGATTCTGTGCGTTGTTGATTTACAGACAATTGTTG
TACGTATTTTAATAATTCATTAAATTTATAATCTTTAGGGTGGTATGTTAGAGCGAAAATCAAATGATTT
TCAGCGTCTTTATATCTGAATTTAAATATTAAATCCTCAATAGATTTGTAAAATAGGTTTCGATTAGTTT
CAAACAAGGGTTGTTTTTCCGAACCGATGGCTGGACTATCTAATGGATTTTCGCTCAACGCCACAAAACT
TGCCAAATCTTGTAGCAGCAATCTAGCTTTGTCGATATTCGTTTGTGTTTTGTTTTGTAATAAAGGTTCG
ACGTCGTTCAAAATATTATGCGCTTTTGTATTTCTTTCATCACTGTCGTTAGTGTACAATTGACTCGACG
TAAACACGTTAAATAACGCTTGGACATATTTAACATCGGGCGTGTTAGCTTTATTAGGCCGATTATCGTC
GTCGTCCCAACCCTCGTCGTTAGAAGTTGCTTCCGAAGACGATTTTGCCATAGCCACACGACGCCTATTA
ATTGTGTCGGCTAACACGTCCGCGATCAAATTTGTAGTTGAGCTTTTTGGGCCTCATGGGCCTTCCGCTC
ACTGCCCGCTTTCCAGTCGGGAAACCTGTCGTGCCAGCTGCATTAACATGGTCATAGCTGTTTCCTTGCG
TATTGGGCGCTCTCCGCTTCCTCGCTCACTGACTCGCTGCGCTCGGTCGTTCGGGTAAAGCCTGGGGTGC
CTAATGAGCAAAAGGCCAGCAAAAGGCCAGGAACCGTAAAAAGGCCGCGTTGCTGGCGTTTTTCCATAGG
CTCCGCCCCCCTGACGAGCATCACAAAAATCGACGCTCAAGTCAGAGGTGGCGAAACCCGACAGGACTAT
AAAGATACCAGGCGTTTCCCCCTGGAAGCTCCCTCGTGCGCTCTCCTGTTCCGACCCTGCCGCTTACCGG
ATACCTGTCCGCCTTTCTCCCTTCGGGAAGCGTGGCGCTTTCTCATAGCTCACGCTGTAGGTATCTCAGT
TCGGTGTAGGTCGTTCGCTCCAAGCTGGGCTGTGTGCACGAACCCCCCGTTCAGCCCGACCGCTGCGCCT
TATCCGGTAACTATCGTCTTGAGTCCAACCCGGTAAGACACGACTTATCGCCACTGGCAGCAGCCACTGG
TAACAGGATTAGCAGAGCGAGGTATGTAGGCGGTGCTACAGAGTTCTTGAAGTGGTGGCCTAACTACGGC
TACACTAGAAGAACAGTATTTGGTATCTGCGCTCTGCTGAAGCCAGTTACCTTCGGAAAAAGAGTTGGTA
GCTCTTGATCCGGCAAACAAACCACCGCTGGTAGCGGTGGTTTTTTTGTTTGCAAGCAGCAGATTACGCG
CAGAAAAAAAGGATCTCAAGAAGATCCTTTGATCTTTTCTACGGGGTCTGACGCTCAGTGGAACGAAAAC
TCACGTTAAGGGATTTTGGTCATGAGATTATCAAAAAGGATCTTCACCTAGATCCTTTTAAATTAAAAAT
GAAGTTTTAAATCAATCTAAAGTATATATGAGTAAACTTGGTCTGACAGTTACCAATGCTTAATCAGTGA
GGCACCTATCTCAGCGATCTGTCTATTTCGTTCATCCATAGTTGCCTGACTCCCCGTCGTGTAGATAACT
ACGATACGGGAGGGCTTACCATCTGGCCCCAGTGCTGCAATGATACCGCGAGAACCACGCTCACCGGCTC
CAGATTTATCAGCAATAAACCAGCCAGCCGGAAGGGCCGAGCGCAGAAGTGGTCCTGCAACTTTATCCGC
CTCCATCCAGTCTATTAATTGTTGCCGGGAAGCTAGAGTAAGTAGTTCGCCAGTTAATAGTTTGCGCAAC
GTTGTTGCCATTGCTACAGGCATCGTGGTGTCACGCTCGTCGTTTGGTATGGCTTCATTCAGCTCCGGTT
CCCAACGATCAAGGCGAGTTACATGATCCCCCATGTTGTGCAAAAAAGCGGTTAGCTCCTTCGGTCCTCC
GATCGTTGTCAGAAGTAAGTTGGCCGCAGTGTTATCACTCATGGTTATGGCAGCACTGCATAATTCTCTT
ACTGTCATGCCATCCGTAAGATGCTTTTCTGTGACTGGTGAGTACTCAACCAAGTCATTCTGAGAATAGT
GTATGCGGCGACCGAGTTGCTCTTGCCCGGCGTCAATACGGGATAATACCGCGCCACATAGCAGAACTTT
AAAAGTGCTCATCATTGGAAAACGTTCTTCGGGGCGAAAACTCTCAAGGATCTTACCGCTGTTGAGATCC
AGTTCGATGTAACCCACTCGTGCACCCAACTGATCTTCAGCATCTTTTACTTTCACCAGCGTTTCTGGGT
GAGCAAAAACAGGAAGGCAAAATGCCGCAAAAAAGGGAATAAGGGCGACACGGAAATGTTGAATACTCAT
ACTCTTCCTTTTTCAATATTATTGAAGCATTTATCAGGGTTATTGTCTCATGAGCGGATACATATTTGAA
TGTATTTAGAAAAATAAACAAATAGGGGTTCCGCGCACATTTCCCCGAAAAGTGCCACCTAAATTGTAAG
CGTTAATATTTTGTTAAAATTCGCGTTAAATTTTTGTTAAATCAGCTCATTTTTTAACCAATAGGCCGAA
ATCGGCAAAATCCCTTATAAATCAAAAGAATAGACCGAGATAGGGTTGAGTGGCCGCTACAGGGCGCTCC
CATTCGCCATTCAGGCTGCGCAACTGTTGGGAAGGGCGTTTCGGTGCGGGCCTCTTCGCTATTACGCCAG
CTGGCGAAAGGGGGATGTGCTGCAAGGCGATTAAGTTGGGTAACGCCAGGGTTTTCCCAGTCACGACGTT
GTAAAACGACGGCCAGTGAGCGCGACGTAATACGACTCACTATAGGGCGAATTGGCGGAAGGCCGTCAAG
GCCGTGACGTTAAAACTATTAAGCCATCCAATCGACCGTTAGTCGAATCAGGACCGCTGGTGCGAGAAGC
CGCGAAGTATGGCGAATGCATCGTATAACGTGTGGAGTCCGCTCATTAGAGCGTCATGTTTAGACAAGAA
AGCTACATATTTAATTGATCCCGATGATTTTATTGATAAATTGACCCTAACTCCATACACGGTATTCTAC
AATGGCGGGGTTTTGGTCAAAATTTCCGGACTGCGATTGTACATGCTGTTAACGGCTCCGCCCACTATTA
ATGAAATTAAAAATTCCAATTTTAAAAAACGCAGCAAGAGAAACATTTGTATGAAAGAATGCGTAGAAGG
AAAGAAAAATGTCGTGGACATGCTGAACAACAAGATTAATATGCCTCCGTGTATAAAAAAAATATTGAAC
GATTTGAAAGAAAACAATGTACCGCGCGGCGGTATGTACAGGAAGAGGTTTATACTAAACTGTTACATTG
CAAACGTGGTTTCGTGTGCCAAGTGTGAAAACCGATGTTTAATCAAGGCTCTGACGCATTTCTACAACCA
CGACTCCAAGTGTGTGGGTGAAGTCATGCATCTTTTAATCAAATCCCAAGATGTGTATAAACCACCAAAC
TGCCAAAAAATGAAAACTGTGGACAAGCTCTGTCCGTTTGCTGGCAACTGCAAGGGTCTCAATCCTATTT
GTAATTATTGAATAATAAAACAATTATAAATGCTAAATTTGTTTTTTATTAACGATACAAACCAAACGCA
ACAAGAACATTTGTAGTATTATCTATAATTGAAAACGCGTAGTTATAATCGCTGAGGTAATATTTAAAAT
CATTTTCAAATGATTCACAGTTAATTTGCGACAATATAATTTTATTTTCACATAAACTAGACGCCTTGTC
GTCTTCTTCTTCGTATTCCTTCTCTTTTTCATTTTTCTCCTCATAAAAATTAACATAGTTATTATCGTAT
CCATATATGTATCTATCGTATAGAGTAAATTTTTTGTTGTCATAAATATATATGTCTTTTTTAATGGGGT
GTATAGTACCGCTGCGCATAGTTTTTCTGTAATTTACAACAGTGCTATTTTCTGGTAGTTCTTCGGAGTG
TGTTGCTTTAATTATTAAATTTATATAATCAATGAATTTGGGATCGTCGGTTTTGTACAATATGTTGCCG
GCATAGTACGCAGCTTCTTCTAGTTCAATTACACCATTTTTTAGCAGCACCGGATTAACATAACTTTCCA
AAATGTTGTACGAACCGTTAAACAAAAACAGTTCACCTCCCTTTTCTATACTATTGTCTGCGAGCAGTTG
TTTGTTGTTAAAAATAACAGCCATTGTAATGAGACGCACAAACTAATATCACAAGCTGCCACCATTTTGT
TCGCCCAGGACTCTAGCTATAGTTCTAGTGGTTGGCTACGTATACTCCGGAATATTAATAGATCATGGAG
ATAATTAAAATGATAACCATCTCGCAAATAAATAAGTATTTTACTGTTTTCGTAACAGTTTTGTAATAAA
AAAACCTATAAAT
